Addgene plasmid #52078: SPARC-bio-His
Purpose: Expresses full-length Secreted protein acidic and rich in cysteine precursor ectodomain in mammalian cells. C-terminal rat Cd4d3+4 tag, biotinylation sequence and His tag.
Depositing lab: Gavin Wright. Depositing organization: Wellcome Sanger Institute. Publication: A human platelet receptor protein microarray identifies FcepsilonR1alpha as an activating PEAR1 ligand. Sun Y, Vandenbriele C, Kauskot A, Verhamme P, Hoylaerts MF, Wright GJ. Mol Cell Proteomics. 2015 Feb 23. pii: mcp.M114.046946. 10.1074/mcp.M114.046946 PubMed 25713122.
Backbone
  Vector backbone: pTT3
  Backbone manufacturer: Yves Durocher, NRC
  Backbone size w/o insert (bp): 6618
  Total vector size (bp): 7547
  Modifications to backbone: Rat CD4 d3+4, enzymatic biotinylation sequence, linker and His tag (CD4d3+4-BioLHis).
  Vector type: Mammalian Expression
Growth in bacteria
  Bacterial resistance: Ampicillin, 100 μg/mL
  Growth temperature: 37°C
  Growth strain: Top10
  Copy number: High Copy
Gene/Insert
  Gene/Insert name: SPARC (alt name: secreted protein acidic and cysteine rich)
  Species: H. sapiens (human)
  Insert size (bp): 929
  Entrez Gene: SPARC (a.k.a. BM-40, OI17, ON, ONT)
  Promoter: CMV
  Tag / fusion protein: rat CD4 d3+4 (C terminal on backbone); enzymatic biotinylation sequence (C terminal on backbone); His tag (C terminal on backbone)
  Cloning method: Restriction Enzyme; 5′ cloning site NotI (not destroyed); 3′ cloning site AscI (not destroyed)
  Sequencing primers: 5′ CMV-fwd
Resource information
  A portion of this plasmid was derived from a plasmid made by: Insert was chemically synthesised.
Terms and licenses: Academic/Nonprofit Terms; Industry Terms: Not Available to Industry
Depositor comments: Article ref 145
How to cite: SPARC-bio-His was a gift from Gavin Wright (Addgene plasmid # 52078 ; http://n2t.net/addgene:52078 ; RRID:Addgene_52078)
