[The description below was written by a language model from this plasmid's Addgene catalogue record and pLannotate feature annotations shown in this document.]
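Description:
SPARC-bio-His is a 7.5 kb mammalian expression plasmid built on the pTT3 backbone. It is designed to produce human SPARC (secreted protein acidic and rich in cysteine, also called osteonectin or BM-40) as a soluble, secreted recombinant protein. In bacteria it is maintained at high copy through a ColE1/pUC-type origin and selected with ampicillin via the β-lactamase gene. The backbone also carries a fragment of the Epstein-Barr virus oriP, which generally supports episomal retention and higher yields in EBNA1-expressing cell lines during transient transfection. The other short hits in the feature table appear to be backbone remnants: lac regulatory elements and small lacI, tet promoter and bla fragments.

The expression cassette is driven by the CMV immediate early enhancer and promoter. Adenovirus-derived leader and splice elements and a chimeric intron fragment follow, and these typically boost mRNA processing and translation. An adenoviral "PTP" hit on the reverse strand in this region most likely reflects the same leader sequence rather than a functional gene. The chemically synthesised SPARC coding region of about 0.9 kb sits between retained NotI and AscI sites. It is fused at its C terminus to backbone-encoded rat CD4 domains 3 and 4, an enzymatic biotinylation sequence, a linker and a His tag. A rabbit β-globin polyadenylation signal terminates the transcript. The annotation detects the CD4 fragment spanning the sequence origin, but it does not call the biotinylation or His elements separately.

The CD4 tag provides a common antibody epitope, the biotinylation sequence allows oriented capture on streptavidin, and the His tag permits affinity purification. The associated publication used such proteins in a human platelet receptor protein microarray to screen for extracellular receptor–ligand interactions.
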