Features (pLannotate 1.2.2; 19 found; start..end, strand, type, name):
    713..768     +  polyA_signal   β-globin poly(A) signal: rabbit β-globin polyadenylation signal (Gil and Proudfoot, 1987)
   1282..2963    -  rep_origin     oriP (fragment): Epstein-Barr virus oriP replication origin (Yates et al., 2000)
   3090..3194    +  promoter       AmpR promoter: bla
   3195..4055    +  CDS            AmpR: β-lactamase; bla; confers resistance to ampicillin, carbenicillin, and related antibiotics
   4226..4814    +  rep_origin     ori: high-copy-number ColE1/pMB1/pBR322/pUC origin of replication
   4997..5089    +  CDS            lacI (fragment): lac repressor; lacI; The lac repressor binds to the lac operator to inhibit transcription in E. coli. This inhibition can be relieved by adding lactose or isopropyl-β-D-thiogalactopyranoside (IPTG).
   5102..5123    +  protein_bind   CAP binding site: CAP binding activates transcription in the presence of cAMP. E. coli catabolite activator protein
   5138..5168    +  promoter       lac promoter: promoter for the E. coli lac operon
   5176..5192    +  protein_bind   lac operator: The lac repressor binds to the lac operator to inhibit transcription in E. coli. This inhibition can be relieved by adding lactose or isopropyl-β-D-thiogalactopyranoside (IPTG). lac repressor encoded by lacI
   5262..5278    +  promoter       tet promoter (fragment): E. coli promoter for tetracycline efflux protein gene
   5288..5313    -  CDS            bla(M) (fragment): β-lactamase lacking the signal sequence; bla(M); allows cytosolic expression of β-lactamase
   5487..5866    +  enhancer       CMV enhancer: human cytomegalovirus immediate early enhancer
   5868..6067    +  promoter       CMV promoter: human cytomegalovirus (CMV) immediate early promoter
   6135..6173    +  misc_feature   Ad SA (fragment): adenovirus major late transcript splice acceptor (Friedrich and Soriano, 1991)
   6206..6415    -  CDS            PTP (fragment): TERM_ADE02 - Experimental evidence at protein level: Swiss-Prot protein existence level 1. Protein covalently bound to the viral DNA that acts as a primer for viral genomic replication by DNA strand displacement. Assembles on the viral origin of replication in an initiation complex with viral polymerase, DBP, host NFIA and host POU2F1/OCT1. During initiation, the polymerase covalently couples the first dCTP with Ser- 580 of pTP. The terminal protein stimulates the template activity over 20 fold compared to protein-free templates. Neo-synthesized viral genomes are linked to two preterminal prot
   6446..6535    +  intron         chimeric intron (fragment): chimera between introns from adenovirus and immunoglobulin heavy chain genes
   6554..6600    +  CDS            IgH signal sequence (fragment): signal sequence from the mouse immunoglobulin heavy chain variable region
   6631..7539    +  CDS            SPARC: SPRC_HUMAN - Also known as ON. Experimental evidence at protein level: Swiss-Prot protein existence level 1. Appears to regulate cell growth through interactions with the extracellular matrix and cytokines. Binds calcium and copper, several types of collagen, albumin, thrombospondin, PDGF and cell membranes. There are two calcium binding sites; an acidic domain that binds 5 to 8 Ca(2+) with a low affinity and an EF-hand loop that binds a Ca(2+) ion with a high affinity. From Homo sapiens (Human).
   7507..553     +  CDS            Cd4 (fragment) (across the origin): CD4_RAT - Experimental evidence at protein level: Swiss-Prot protein existence level 1. Integral membrane glycoprotein that plays an essential role in the immune response and serves multiple functions in responses against both external and internal offenses. In T-cells, functions primarily as a coreceptor for MHC class II molecule:peptide complex. The antigens presented by class II peptides are derived from extracellular proteins while class I peptides are derived from cytosolic proteins. Interacts simultaneously with the T-cell receptor (TCR) and the MHC class II presented by antigen presenti
>Addgene plasmid #52078 | SPARC-bio-His | depositor full sequence | sequence record 80303 | SPARC-bio-His sequence 7547 bps
GTCGACCTCCATCACGGCCTATAAGAGTGAGGGGGAGTCAGCGGAGTTCTCCTTCCCACTCAACCTTGGA
GAGGAAAGCCTGCAGGGAGAGTTGAGATGGAAGGCAGAGAAGGCTCCTTCTTCCCAGTCCTGGATCACCT
TCTCCCTAAAGAACCAAAAGGTGTCTGTGCAGAAGTCTACTAGCAACCCCAAGTTCCAGCTGTCCGAAAC
GCTCCCACTCACCCTTCAGATACCCCAGGTCTCCCTTCAGTTTGCTGGTTCTGGCAACCTGACCCTGACT
CTGGACAGAGGGATACTGTATCAGGAAGTGAACCTGGTGGTGATGAAAGTGACTCAGCCCGACAGCAACA
CTTTGACCTGTGAGGTGATGGGACCCACCTCACCCAAGATGAGACTGATCTTGAAGCAGGAGAATCAGGA
GGCCAGGGTCTCCAGGCAGGAGAAAGTGATTCAAGTGCAGGCCCCTGAAGCAGGGGTGTGGCAATGTCTA
CTGAGTGAAGGTGAAGAGGTCAAGATGGACTCCAAGATCCAGGTTTTATCCAAAGGGTTGAATTCCGGCA
GCCTGCACCACATCCTGGACGCCCAGAAGATGCTGTGGAACCACAGGGACAGGAACCTGCCTCCTCTGGC
CCCTCTGGGCCCCCACCACCATCACCACCATTGAGTCTAGACACGTGATTAATTAAGGATCCCCCGACCT
CGACCTCTGGCTAATAAAGGAAATTTATTTTCATTGCAATAGTGTGTTGGAATTTTTTGTGTCTCTCACT
CGGAAGGACATATGGGAGGGCAAATCATTTGGTCGAGATCCCTCGGAGATCTCTAGCTAGAGGATCGATC
CCCGCCCCGGACGAACTAAACCTGACTACGACATCTCTGCCCCTTCTTCGCGGGGCAGTGCATGTAATCC
CTTCAGTTGGTTGGTACAACTTGCCAACTGGGCCCTGTTCCACATGTGACACGGGGGGGGACCAAACACA
AAGGGGTTCTCTGACTGTAGTTGACATCCTTATAAATGGATGTGCACATTTGCCAACACTGAGTGGCTTT
CATCCTGGAGCAGACTTTGCAGTCTGTGGACTGCAACACAACATTGCCTTTATGTGTAACTCTTGGCTGA
AGCTCTTACACCAATGCTGGGGGACATGTACCTCCCAGGGGCCCAGGAAGACTACGGGAGGCTACACCAA
CGTCAATCAGAGGGGCCTGTGTAGCTACCGATAAGCGGACCCTCAAGAGGGCATTAGCAATAGTGTTTAT
AAGGCCCCCTTGTTAACCCTAAACGGGTAGCATATGCTTCCCGGGTAGTAGTATATACTATCCAGACTAA
CCCTAATTCAATAGCATATGTTACCCAACGGGAAGCATATGCTATCGAATTAGGGTTAGTAAAAGGGTCC
TAAGGAACAGCGATATCTCCCACCCCATGAGCTGTCACGGTTTTATTTACATGGGGTCAGGATTCCACGA
GGGTAGTGAACCATTTTAGTCACAAGGGCAGTGGCTGAAGATCAAGGAGCGGGCAGTGAACTCTCCTGAA
TCTTCGCCTGCTTCTTCATTCTCCTTCGTTTAGCTAATAGAATAACTGCTGAGTTGTGAACAGTAAGGTG
TATGTGAGGTGCTCGAAAACAAGGTTTCAGGTGACGCCCCCAGAATAAAATTTGGACGGGGGGTTCAGTG
GTGGCATTGTGCTATGACACCAATATAACCCTCACAAACCCCTTGGGCAATAAATACTAGTGTAGGAATG
AAACATTCTGAATATCTTTAACAATAGAAATCCATGGGGTGGGGACAAGCCGTAAAGACTGGATGTCCAT
CTCACACGAATTTATGGCTATGGGCAACACATAATCCTAGTGCAATATGATACTGGGGTTATTAAGATGT
GTCCCAGGCAGGGACCAAGACAGGTGAACCATGTTGTTACACTCTATTTGTAACAAGGGGAAAGAGAGTG
GACGCCGACAGCAGCGGACTCCACTGGTTGTCTCTAACACCCCCGAAAATTAAACGGGGCTCCACGCCAA
TGGGGCCCATAAACAAAGACAAGTGGCCACTCTTTTTTTTGAAATTGTGGAGTGGGGGCACGCGTCAGCC
CCCACACGCCGCCCTGCGGTTTTGGACTGTAAAATAAGGGTGTAATAACTTGGCTGATTGTAACCCCGCT
AACCACTGCGGTCAAACCACTTGCCCACAAAACCACTAATGGCACCCCGGGGAATACCTGCATAAGTAGG
TGGGCGGGCCAAGATAGGGGCGCGATTGCTGCGATCTGGAGGACAAATTACACACACTTGCGCCTGAGCG
CCAAGCACAGGGTTGTTGGTCCTCATATTCACGAGGTCGCTGAGAGCACGGTGGGCTAATGTTGCCATGG
GTAGCATATACTACCCAAATATCTGGATAGCATATGCTATCCTAATCTATATCTGGGTAGCATAGGCTAT
CCTAATCTATATCTGGGTAGCATATGCTATCCTAATCTATATCTGGGTAGTATATGCTATCCTAATTTAT
ATCTGGGTAGCATAGGCTATCCTAATCTATATCTGGGTAGCATATGCTATCCTAATCTATATCTGGGTAG
TATATGCTATCCTAATCTGTATCCGGGTAGCATATGCTATCCTAATAGAGATTAGGGTAGTATATGCTAT
CCTAATTTATATCTGGGTAGCATATACTACCCAAATATCTGGATAGCATATGCTATCCTAATCTATATCT
GGGTAGCATATGCTATCCTAATCTATATCTGGGTAGCATAGGCTATCCTAATCTATATCTGGGTAGCATA
TGCTATCCTAATCTATATCTGGGTAGTATATGCTATCCTAATTTATATCTGGGTAGCATAGGCTATCCTA
ATCTATATCTGGGTAGCATATGCTATCCTAATCTATATCTGGGTAGTATATGCTATCCTAATCTGTATCC
GGGTAGCATATGCTATCCTCATGATAAGCTGTCAAACATGAGAATTTTCTTGAAGACGAAAGGGCCTCGT
GATACGCCTATTTTTATAGGTTAATGTCATGATAATAATGGTTTCTTAGACGTCAGGTGGCACTTTTCGG
GGAAATGTGCGCGGAACCCCTATTTGTTTATTTTTCTAAATACATTCAAATATGTATCCGCTCATGAGAC
AATAACCCTGATAAATGCTTCAATAATATTGAAAAAGGAAGAGTATGAGTATTCAACATTTCCGTGTCGC
CCTTATTCCCTTTTTTGCGGCATTTTGCCTTCCTGTTTTTGCTCACCCAGAAACGCTGGTGAAAGTAAAA
GATGCTGAAGATCAGTTGGGTGCACGAGTGGGTTACATCGAACTGGATCTCAACAGCGGTAAGATCCTTG
AGAGTTTTCGCCCCGAAGAACGTTTTCCAATGATGAGCACTTTTAAAGTTCTGCTATGTGGCGCGGTATT
ATCCCGTGTTGACGCCGGGCAAGAGCAACTCGGTCGCCGCATACACTATTCTCAGAATGACTTGGTTGAG
TACTCACCAGTCACAGAAAAGCATCTTACGGATGGCATGACAGTAAGAGAATTATGCAGTGCTGCCATAA
CCATGAGTGATAACACTGCGGCCAACTTACTTCTGACAACGATCGGAGGACCGAAGGAGCTAACCGCTTT
TTTGCACAACATGGGGGATCATGTAACTCGCCTTGATCGTTGGGAACCGGAGCTGAATGAAGCCATACCA
AACGACGAGCGTGACACCACGATGCCTGCAGCAATGGCAACAACGTTGCGCAAACTATTAACTGGCGAAC
TACTTACTCTAGCTTCCCGGCAACAATTAATAGACTGGATGGAGGCGGATAAAGTTGCAGGACCACTTCT
GCGCTCGGCCCTTCCGGCTGGCTGGTTTATTGCTGATAAATCTGGAGCCGGTGAGCGTGGGTCTCGCGGT
ATCATTGCAGCACTGGGGCCAGATGGTAAGCCCTCCCGTATCGTAGTTATCTACACGACGGGGAGTCAGG
CAACTATGGATGAACGAAATAGACAGATCGCTGAGATAGGTGCCTCACTGATTAAGCATTGGTAACTGTC
AGACCAAGTTTACTCATATATACTTTAGATTGATTTAAAACTTCATTTTTAATTTAAAAGGATCTAGGTG
AAGATCCTTTTTGATAATCTCATGACCAAAATCCCTTAACGTGAGTTTTCGTTCCACTGAGCGTCAGACC
CCGTAGAAAAGATCAAAGGATCTTCTTGAGATCCTTTTTTTCTGCGCGTAATCTGCTGCTTGCAAACAAA
AAAACCACCGCTACCAGCGGTGGTTTGTTTGCCGGATCAAGAGCTACCAACTCTTTTTCCGAAGGTAACT
GGCTTCAGCAGAGCGCAGATACCAAATACTGTTCTTCTAGTGTAGCCGTAGTTAGGCCACCACTTCAAGA
ACTCTGTAGCACCGCCTACATACCTCGCTCTGCTAATCCTGTTACCAGTGGCTGCTGCCAGTGGCGATAA
GTCGTGTCTTACCGGGTTGGACTCAAGACGATAGTTACCGGATAAGGCGCAGCGGTCGGGCTGAACGGGG
GGTTCGTGCACACAGCCCAGCTTGGAGCGAACGACCTACACCGAACTGAGATACCTACAGCGTGAGCTAT
GAGAAAGCGCCACGCTTCCCGAAGGGAGAAAGGCGGACAGGTATCCGGTAAGCGGCAGGGTCGGAACAGG
AGAGCGCACGAGGGAGCTTCCAGGGGGAAACGCCTGGTATCTTTATAGTCCTGTCGGGTTTCGCCACCTC
TGACTTGAGCGTCGATTTTTGTGATGCTCGTCAGGGGGGCGGAGCCTATGGAAAAACGCCAGCAACGCGG
CCTTTTTACGGTTCCTGGCCTTTTGCTGGCCTTTTGCTCACATGTTCTTTCCTGCGTTATCCCCTGATTC
TGTGGATAACCGTATTACCGCCTTTGAGTGAGCTGATACCGCTCGCCGCAGCCGAACGACCGAGCGCAGC
GAGTCAGTGAGCGAGGAAGCGGAAGAGCGCCCAATACGCAAACCGCCTCTCCCCGCGCGTTGGCCGATTC
ATTAATGCAGCTGGCACGACAGGTTTCCCGACTGGAAAGCGGGCAGTGAGCGCAACGCAATTAATGTGAG
TTAGCTCACTCATTAGGCACCCCAGGCTTTACACTTTATGCTTCCGGCTCGTATGTTGTGTGGAATTGTG
AGCGGATAACAATTTCACACAGGAAACAGCTATGACCATGATTACGCCAAGCTCTAGCTAGAGGTCGACC
AATTCTCATGTTTGACAGCTTATCATCGCAGATCCGGGCAACGTTGTTGCCATTGCTGCAGGCGCAGAAC
TGGTAGGTATGGAAGATCTATACATTGAATCAATATTGGCAATTAGCCATATTAGTCATTGGTTATATAG
CATAAATCAATATTGGCTATTGGCCATTGCATACGTTGTATCTATATCATAATATGTACATTTATATTGG
CTCATGTCCAATATGACCGCCATGTTGACATTGATTATTGACTAGTTATTAATAGTAATCAATTACGGGG
TCATTAGTTCATAGCCCATATATGGAGTTCCGCGTTACATAACTTACGGTAAATGGCCCGCCTGGCTGAC
CGCCCAACGACCCCCGCCCATTGACGTCAATAATGACGTATGTTCCCATAGTAACGCCAATAGGGACTTT
CCATTGACGTCAATGGGTGGAGTATTTACGGTAAACTGCCCACTTGGCAGTACATCAAGTGTATCATATG
CCAAGTCCGCCCCCTATTGACGTCAATGACGGTAAATGGCCCGCCTGGCATTATGCCCAGTACATGACCT
TACGGGACTTTCCTACTTGGCAGTACATCTACGTATTAGTCATCGCTATTACCATGGTGATGCGGTTTTG
GCAGTACACCAATGGGCGTGGATAGCGGTTTGACTCACGGGGATTTCCAAGTCTCCACCCCATTGACGTC
AATGGGAGTTTGTTTTGGCACCAAAATCAACGGGACTTTCCAAAATGTCGTAATAACCCCGCCCCGTTGA
CGCAAATGGGCGGTAGGCGTGTACGGTGGGAGGTCTATATAAGCAGAGCTCGTTTAGTGAACCGTCAGAT
CCTCACTCTCTTCCGCATCGCTGTCTGCGAGGGCCAGCTGTTGGGCTCGCGGTTGAGGACAAACTCTTCG
CGGTCTTTCCAGTACTCTTGGATCGGAAACCCGTCGGCCTCCGAACGGTACTCCGCCACCGAGGGACCTG
AGCGAGTCCGCATCGACCGGATCGGAAAACCTCTCGAGAAAGGCGTCTAACCAGTCACAGTCGCAAGGTA
GGCTGAGCACCGTGGCGGGCGGCAGCGGGTGGCGGTCGGGGTTGTTTCTGGCGGAGGTGCTGCTGATGAT
GTAATTAAAGTAGGCGGTCTTGAGACGGCGGATGGTCGAGGTGAGGTGTGGCAGGCTTGAGATCCAGCTG
TTGGGGTGAGTACTCCCTCTCAAAAGCGGGCATTACTTCTGCGCTAAGATTGTCAGTTTCCAAAAACGAG
GAGGATTTGATATTCACCTGGCCCGATCTGGCCATACACTTGAGTGACAATGACATCCACTTTGCCTTTC
TCTCCACAGGTGTCCACTCCCAGGTCCAAGTTTAAACTGCGGCCGCCACCATGGTCGCCTGGATCTTTTT
CCTGCTGTGCCTGGCCGGTAGAGCACTGGCCGCTCCCCAGCAGGAAGCCCTGCCCGACGAGACAGAGGTG
GTGGAGGAAACCGTGGCCGAGGTCACAGAGGTGTCCGTGGGCGCCAATCCTGTCCAGGTGGAAGTGGGCG
AGTTCGACGACGGCGCCGAGGAAACCGAAGAGGAAGTCGTCGCTGAGAACCCCTGCCAGAACCACCACTG
CAAGCACGGCAAAGTGTGCGAGCTGGACGAGAACAACACCCCCATGTGCGTGTGCCAGGACCCTACCAGC
TGTCCTGCCCCCATCGGCGAGTTTGAGAAAGTGTGCAGCAACGACAACAAGACCTTCGACAGCAGCTGCC
ACTTCTTCGCCACCAAGTGCACCCTGGAAGGCACCAAGAAGGGCCACAAGCTGCACCTGGACTACATCGG
CCCCTGCAAGTACATCCCCCCCTGCCTGGATAGCGAGCTGACCGAGTTCCCCCTGCGGATGCGGGACTGG
CTGAAGAACGTGCTGGTCACCCTGTACGAGAGGGACGAGGACAACAATCTGCTGACCGAGAAGCAGAAAC
TGAGAGTGAAGAAGATCCACGAGAACGAGAAGCGGCTGGAAGCCGGCGATCACCCTGTGGAGCTGCTGGC
CCGGGACTTCGAGAAGAACTACAACATGTACATCTTCCCCGTGCACTGGCAGTTCGGCCAGCTGGACCAG
CACCCCATCGACGGCTACCTGAGCCACACAGAGCTGGCCCCTCTGAGAGCCCCCCTGATCCCCATGGAAC
ACTGCACCACCCGGTTCTTCGAGACATGCGACCTGGACAACGACAAGTACATTGCCCTGGACGAGTGGGC
CGGCTGCTTCGGCATCAAGCAGAAGGACATCGACAAGGACCTGGTCATTGGCGCGCC
