>Addgene plasmid #52078 | SPARC-bio-His | addgene partial sequence | sequence record 94561 | pMT2-F 5'-TTGCCTTTCTCTCCACAGGT-3'
GCGGCCGCCACCATGGTCGCCTGGATCTTTTTCCTGCTGTGCCTGGCCGGTAGAGCACTGGCCGCTCCCC
AGCAGGAAGCCCTGCCCGACGAGACAGAGGTGGTGGAGGAAACCGTGGCCGAGGTCACAGAGGTGTCCGT
GGGCGCCAATCCTGTCCAGGTGGAAGTGGGCGAGTTCGACGACGGCGCCGAGGAAACCGAAGAGGAAGTC
GTCGCTGAGAACCCCTGCCAGAACCACCACTGCAAGCACGGCAAAGTGTGCGAGCTGGACGAGAACAACA
CCCCCATGTGCGTGTGCCAGGACCCTACCAGCTGTCCTGCCCCCATCGGCGAGTTTGAGAAAGTGTGCAG
CAACGACAACAAGACCTTCGACAGCAGCTGCCACTTCTTCGCCACCAAGTGCACCCTGGAAGGCACCAAG
AAGGGCCACAAGCTGCACCTGGACTACATCGGCCCCTGCAAGTACATCCCCCCCTGCCTGGATAGCGAGC
TGACCGAGTTCCCCCTGCGGATGCGGGACTGGCTGAAGAACGTGCTGGTCACCCTGTACGAGAGGGACGA
GGACAACAATCTGCTGACCGAGAAGCAGAAACTGAGAGTGAAGAAGATCCACGAGAACGAGAAGCGGCTG
GAAGCCGGCGATCACCCTGTGGAGCTGCTGGCCCGGGACTTCGAGAAGAACTACAACATGTACATCTTCC
CCGTGCACTGGCAGTTCGGCCAGCTGGACCAGCACCCCATCGACGGCTACCTGAGCCACACAGAGCTGGC
CCCTCTGAGAGCCCCCCTGATCCCCATGGAACACTGCACCACCCGGTTCTTCGAGACATGCGACCTGGAC
AACGACAAGTACATTGCCCTGGACGAGTGGGCCGGCTGCTTCGGCATC
