>Addgene plasmid #52078 | SPARC-bio-His | addgene partial sequence | sequence record 94784 | rb_glob_PA_term-R 5'-CCCATATGTCCTTCCGAGTG-3'
AATAAATTTCCTTTATTAGCCAGAGGTCGAGGTCGGGGGATCCTTAATTAATCACGTGTCTAGACTCAAT
GGTGGTGATGGTGGTGGGGGCCCAGAGGGGCCAGAGGAGGCAGGTTCCTGTCCCTGTGGTTCCACAGCAT
CTTCTGGGCGTCCAGGATGTGGTGCAGGCTGCCGGAATTCAACCCTTTGGATAAAACCTGGATCTTGGAG
TCCATCTTGACCTCTTCACCTTCACTCAGTAGACATTGCCACACCCCTGCTTCAGGGGCCTGCACTTGAA
TCACTTTCTCCTGCCTGGAGACCCTGGCCTCCTGATTCTCCTGCTTCAAGATCAGTCTCATCTTGGGTGA
GGTGGGTCCCATCACCTCACAGGTCAAAGTGTTGCTGTCGGGCTGAGTCACTTTCATCACCACCAGGTTC
ACTTCCTGATACAGTATCCCTCTGTCCAGAGTCAGGGTCAGGTTGCCAGAACCAGCAAACTGAAGGGAGA
CCTGGGGTATCTGAAGGGTGAGTGGGAGCGTTTCGGACAGCTGGAACTTGGGGTTGCTAGTAGACTTCTG
CACAGACACCTTTTGGTTCTTTAGGGAGAAGGTGATCCAGGACTGGGAAGAAGGAGCCTTCTCTGCCTTC
CATCTCAACTCTCCCTGCAGGCTTTCCTCTCCAAGGTTGAGTGGGAAGGAGAACTCCGCTGACTCCCCCT
CACTCTTATAGGCCGTGATGGAGGTCGACGGCGCGCCAATGACCAGGTCCTTGTCGATGTCCTTCTGCTT
GATGCCGAAGCAGCCGGCCCACTCGTCCAGGGCAATGTACTTGTCGTTGTCC
